Addgene plasmid #40527: pEMB018 / LRRK2_BC_1333_2232
Depositing lab: Michael J Fox Foundation MJFF. Depositing organization: Michael J Fox Foundation.
Backbone
  Vector backbone: pEMB018
  Backbone manufacturer: Emerald
  Vector type: Baculovirus
Growth in bacteria
  Bacterial resistance: Ampicillin, 100 μg/mL
  Growth temperature: 37°C
  Growth strain: Top10
  Copy number: High Copy
Gene/Insert
  Gene/Insert name: LRRK2
  Species: H. sapiens (human)
  Mutation: WT; aa1333_2232
  Entrez Gene: LRRK2 (a.k.a. AURA17, DARDARIN, PARK8, RIPK7, ROCO2)
  Promoter: polH
  Tag / fusion protein: 6xHis (N terminal on insert)
  Cloning method: Restriction Enzyme; 5′ cloning site BamHI (destroyed during cloning); 3′ cloning site HindIII (destroyed during cloning)
  Sequencing primers: 5′ DSP2466For:GAATTTCGTCGACAGATC; 3′ DSP2466Rev:AATAACCCGGATCAGCTT
Terms and licenses: Academic/Nonprofit Terms; Industry Terms
How to cite: pEMB018 / LRRK2_BC_1333_2232 was a gift from Michael J Fox Foundation MJFF (Addgene plasmid # 40527 ; http://n2t.net/addgene:40527 ; RRID:Addgene_40527)
