[The description below was written by a language model from this plasmid's Addgene catalogue record and pLannotate feature annotations shown in this document.]
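Description:
pEMB018 / LRRK2_BC_1333_2232 is a baculovirus transfer plasmid of about 10.1 kb, built on the Emerald pEMB018 backbone, for expressing a fragment of human LRRK2 in insect cells. In bacteria it is maintained through a high-copy ColE1/pUC-type origin and selected with ampicillin via the β-lactamase gene. An f1 phage origin and a residual lacZα fragment are also present in the backbone.

The payload is wild-type human LRRK2 residues 1333–2232, placed downstream of the AcMNPV polyhedrin (polH) promoter, a very late viral promoter that drives strong expression during infection. The insert was introduced by restriction cloning at BamHI and HindIII sites that were both destroyed. The catalogue entry describes a 6xHis tag at the N terminus of the insert, whereas the feature annotation detects a short His-tag segment just downstream of the LRRK2 coding region. The record does not resolve this difference, so the tag position should be confirmed against the sequence.

Divergently oriented next to the polyhedrin promoter is a p6.9 late promoter driving E. coli β-glucuronidase (GUS), which provides a reporter for identifying recombinant virus. The whole expression region is flanked by baculoviral sequences: lef2 and ORF603 on one side and the ORF1629 recombination region on the other. These flanks allow homologous recombination with baculovirus genomic DNA at the polyhedrin locus in insect cells, yielding recombinant virus. The construct suits production and affinity purification of this LRRK2 fragment, a Parkinson's disease-linked kinase, although the record does not state a specific downstream application.
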