Features (pLannotate 1.2.2; 14 found; start..end, strand, type, name):
    329..453     +  CDS            lef2: baculovirus late expression factor 2
    491..1096    +  CDS            ORF603: baculovirus ORF603 protein
   1167..2972    -  CDS            GUS: β-glucuronidase; uidA (or gusA) from E. coli
   2987..3302    -  promoter       p6.9 promoter: Autographa californica p6.9; baculovirus late basic protein promoter
   3317..3408    +  promoter       polyhedrin promoter: polh from Autographa californica; promoter for the baculovirus polyhedrin gene
   3463..6162    +  CDS            LRRK2 (fragment): LRRK2_HUMAN - Also known as PARK8. Experimental evidence at protein level: Swiss-Prot protein existence level 1. Serine/threonine-protein kinase which phosphorylates a broad range of proteins involved in multiple processes such as neuronal plasticity, autophagy, and vesicle trafficking (PubMed:20949042, PubMed:22012985, PubMed:26824392, PubMed:29125462, PubMed:28720718, PubMed:29127255, PubMed:30398148, PubMed:29212815, PubMed:30635421, PubMed:21850687, PubMed:23395371, PubMed:17114044, PubMed:24687852, PubMed:26014385, PubMed:25201882). Is a key regulator of RAB GTPases by regulating the GTP/
   6186..6203    +  CDS            9xHis (fragment): 9xHis affinity tag
   6240..7597    +  misc_recomb    baculovirus recombination region (ORF1629): contains part of ORF1629
   7595..7672    -  CDS            P61 (fragment): P78_NPVAC - Experimental evidence at protein level: Swiss-Prot protein existence level 1. Plays a role in the transport of the nucleocapsids from the cytoplasm toward the host nucleus together with the host actin- polymerizing Arp2/3 complex. From Autographa californica nuclear polyhedrosis virus (AcMNPV).
   7860..8448    -  rep_origin     ori: high-copy-number ColE1/pMB1/pBR322/pUC origin of replication
   8619..9479    -  CDS            AmpR: β-lactamase; bla; confers resistance to ampicillin, carbenicillin, and related antibiotics
   9480..9584    -  promoter       AmpR promoter: bla
   9611..10066   +  rep_origin     f1 ori (sequence partly withheld): f1 bacteriophage origin of replication; arrow indicates direction of (+) strand synthesis
  10071..1       -  CDS            lacZα (fragment) (across the origin): LacZα fragment of β-galactosidase; lacZ fragment
>Addgene plasmid #40527 | pEMB018 / LRRK2_BC_1333_2232 | depositor full sequence | sequence record 52200 | pEMB018 / LRRK2_BC_1333_2232 sequence 10136 bps
GGAACGGCTCCGCCCACTATTAATGAAATTAAAAATTCCAATTTTAAAAAACGCAGCAAGAGAAACATTT
GTATGAAAGAATGCGTAGAAGGAAAGAAAAATGTCGTCGACATGCTGAACAACAAGATTAATATGCCTCC
GTGTATAAAAAAAATATTGAACGATTTGAAAGAAAACAATGTACCGCGCGGCGGTATGTACAGGAAGAGG
TTTATACTAAACTGTTACATTGCAAACGTGGTTTCGTGTGCCAAGTGTGAAAACCGATGTTTAATCAAGG
CTCTGACGCATTTCTACAACCACGACTCCAAGTGTGTGGGTGAAGTCATGCATCTTTTAATCAAATCCCA
AGATGTGTATAAACCACCAAACTGCCAAAAAATGAAAACTGTCGACAAGCTCTGTCCGTTTGCTGGCAAC
TGCAAGGGTCTCAATCCTATTTGTAATTATTGAATAATAAAACAATTATAAATGCTAAATTTGTTTTTTA
TTAACGATACAAACCAAACGCAACAAGAACATTTGTAGTATTATCTATAATTGAAAACGCGTAGTTATAA
TCGCTGAGGTAATATTTAAAATCATTTTCAAATGATTCACAGTTAATTTGCGACAATATAATTTTATTTT
CACATAAACTAGACGCCTTGTCGTCTTCTTCTTCGTATTCCTTCTCTTTTTCATTTTTCTCTTCATAAAA
ATTAACATAGTTATTATCGTATCCATATATGTATCTATCGTATAGAGTAAATTTTTTGTTGTCATAAATA
TATATGTCTTTTTTAATGGGGTGTATAGTACCGCTGCGCATAGTTTTTCTGTAATTTACAACAGTGCTAT
TTTCTGGTAGTTCTTCGGAGTGTGTTGCTTTAATTATTAAATTTATATAATCAATGAATTTGGGATCGTC
GGTTTTGTACAATATGTTGCCGGCATAGTACGCAGCTTCTTCTAGTTCAATTACACCATTTTTTAGCAGC
ACCGGATTAACATAACTTTCCAAAATGTTGTACGAACCGTTAAACAAAAACAGTTCACCTCCCTTTTCTA
TACTATTGTCTGCGAGCAGTTGTTTGTTGTTAAAAATAACAGCCATTGTAATGAGACGCACAAACTAATA
TCACAAACTGGAAATGTCTATCAATATATAGTTGCTGATCAGATCCTCATTGTTTGCCTCCCTGCTGCGG
TTTTTCACCGAAGTTCATGCCAGTCCAGCGTTTTTGCAGCAGAAAAGCCGCCGACTTCGGTTTGCGGTCG
CGAGTGAAGATCCCTTTCTTGTTACCGCCAACGCGCAATATGCCTTGCGAGGTCGCAAAATCGGCGAAAT
TCCATACCTGTTCACCGACGACGGCGCTGACGCGATCAAAGACGCGGTGATACATATCCAGCCATGCACA
CTGATACTCTTCACTCCACATGTCGGTGTACATTGAGTGCAGCCCGGCTAACGTATCCACGCCGTATTCG
GTGATGATAATCGGCTGATGCAGTTTCTCCTGCCAGGCCAGAAGTTCTTTTTCCAGTACCTTCTCTGCCG
TTTCCAAATCGCCGCTTTGGACATACCATCCGTAATAACGGTTCAGGCACAGCACATCAAAGAGATCGCT
GATGGTATCGGTGTGAGCGTCGCAGAACATTACATTGACGCAGGTGATCGGACGCGTCGGGTCGAGTTTA
CGCGTTGCTTCCGCCAGTGGCGCGAAATATTCCCGTGCACCTTGCGGACGGGTATCCGGTTCGTTGGCAA
TACTCCACATCACCACGCTTGGGTGGTTTTTGTCACGCGCTATCAGCTCTTTAATCGCCTGTAAGTGCGC
TTGCTGAGTTTCCCCGTTGACTGCCTCTTCGCTGTACAGTTCTTTCGGCTTGTTGCCCGCTTCGAAACCA
ATGCCTAAAGAGAGCGAAAAGCCGACAGCAGCAGTTTCATCAATCACCACGATGCCATGTTCATCTGCCC
AGTCGAGCATCTCTTCAGCGTAAGGGTAATGCGAGGTACGGTAGGAGTTGGCCCCAATCCAGTCCATTAA
TGCGTGGTCGTGCACCATCAGCACGTTATCGAATCCTTTGCCACGTAAGTCCGCATCTTCATGACGACCA
AAGCCAGTAAAGTAGAACGGTTTGTGGTTAATCAGGAACTGTTGGCCCTTCACTGCCACTGACCGGATGC
CGACGCGAAGCGGGTAGATATCACACTCTGTCTGGCTTTTGGCTGTGACGCACAGTTCATAGAGATAACC
TTCACCCGGTTGCCAGAGGTGCGGATTCACCACTTGCAAAGTCCCGCTAGTGCCTTGTCCAGTTGCAACC
ACCTGTTGATCCGCATCACGCAGTTCAACGCTGACATCACCATTGGCCACCACCTGCCAGTCAACAGACG
CGTGGTTACAGTCTTGCGCGACATGCGTCACCACGGTGATATCGTCCACCCAGGTGTTCGGCGTGGTGTA
GAGCATTACGCTGCGATGGATTCCGGCATAGTTAAAGAAATCATGGAAGTAAGACTGCTTTTTCTTGCCG
TTTTCGTCGGTAATCACCATTCCCGGCGGGATAGTCTGCCAGTTCAGTTCGTTGTTCACACAAACGGTGA
TACGTACACTTTTCCCGGCAATAACATACGGCGTGACATCGGCTTCAAATGGCGTATAGCCGCCCTGATG
CTCCATCACTTCCTGATTATTGACCCACACTTTGCCGTAATGAGTGACCGCATCGAAACGCAGCACGATA
CGCTGGCCTGCCCAACCTTTCGGTATAAAGACTTCGCGCTGATACCAGACGTTGCCCGCATAATTACGAA
TATCTGCATCGGCGAACTGATCGTTAAAACTGCCTGGCACAGCAATTGCCCGGCTTTCTTGTAACGCGCT
TTCCCACCAACGCTGATCAATTCCACAGTTTTCGCGATCCAGACTGAATGCCCACAGGCCGTCGAGTTTT
TTGATTTCACGGGTTGGGGTTTCTACAGGACGGACCATATTTATAGGTGTAATTTATGTAGCTGTAATTT
TTACCTTATTAATATTTTTTACGCTTTGCATTCGACGACTGAACTCCCAAATATATGTTTAACTCGTCTT
GGTCGTTTGAATTTTTGTTGCTGTGTTTCCTAATATTTTCCATCACCTTAAATATGTTATTGTAATCCTC
AATGTTGAACTTGCAATTGGACACGGCATAGTTTTCCATAGTCGTGTAAAACATGGTATTGGCTGCATTG
TAATACATCCGACTGAGCGGGTACGGATCTATGTGTTTGAGCAGCCTGTTCAAAAACTCTGCATCGTCGC
AAAACGGAATTTCGTCGACAGATCTGATCATGGAGATAATTAAAATGATAACCATCTCGCAAATAAATAA
GTATTTTACTGTTTTCGTAACAGTTTTGTAATAAAAAAACCTATAAATATAGGATCTATGCACCACCATC
ACCACCATCACCACTTGGTGCCCCGCGGATCCAATCGCATGAAGCTGATGATCGTCGGGAACACCGGTTC
TGGAAAGACAACCCTCTTGCAGCAGCTTATGAAGACTAAGAAGTCCGACTTGGGGATGCAGAGCGCCACT
GTGGGGATCGACGTGAAAGACTGGCCAATCCAAATCCGTGACAAGCGCAAGCGTGACTTAGTACTGAACG
TGTGGGACTTTGCCGGCAGGGAAGAGTTCTACTCTACGCATCCTCACTTCATGACTCAGCGTGCCCTCTA
TCTGGCAGTTTACGACCTCTCAAAGGGCCAGGCTGAGGTGGACGCCATGAAACCCTGGCTGTTTAACATC
AAGGCTCGTGCTTCCAGCTCCCCTGTGATCTTAGTCGGGACACACTTGGATGTTTCTGATGAGAAGCAGC
GTAAGGCATGTATGAGTAAGATCACCAAAGAGCTGTTGAACAAACGCGGCTTTCCCGCCATCCGTGATTA
CCACTTCGTCAACGCTACCGAGGAAAGCGACGCACTGGCCAAGTTACGTAAGACCATTATCAACGAAAGC
CTGAACTTCAAAATTCGCGACCAGCTGGTGGTCGGACAGCTGATCCCCGACTGCTACGTGGAACTTGAGA
AGATCATCCTGAGCGAGCGCAAGAATGTGCCTATCGAGTTTCCAGTGATCGATCGCAAACGTCTCCTCCA
GCTCGTGCGTGAGAATCAGCTGCAGCTCGACGAGAACGAGCTGCCTCATGCTGTGCACTTCCTTAACGAG
TCAGGTGTCCTCCTGCACTTCCAGGACCCGGCTCTCCAGCTGAGTGACCTCTATTTCGTGGAGCCAAAGT
GGCTCTGTAAAATTATGGCTCAAATCCTCACTGTCAAGGTAGAGGGCTGTCCAAAGCACCCAAAGGGCAT
CATCTCGCGTCGCGACGTGGAAAAGTTTCTCTCTAAGAAGCGCAAGTTTCCCAAGAACTACATGAGCCAG
TACTTTAAACTGTTGGAGAAGTTCCAGATCGCTCTGCCTATCGGCGAAGAGTACCTGTTGGTTCCTTCCT
CCCTGTCCGATCACCGCCCCGTGATTGAGCTGCCTCACTGCGAGAACAGCGAGATTATCATTCGCCTATA
CGAGATGCCGTACTTTCCGATGGGCTTCTGGTCAAGGCTCATCAATCGTCTGCTTGAAATCTCCCCATAT
ATGCTGAGCGGTCGTGAACGCGCTCTGAGGCCAAACCGGATGTACTGGCGCCAGGGGATTTACTTGAACT
GGTCCCCTGAGGCTTATTGTCTGGTGGGCTCGGAAGTCCTGGATAACCACCCCGAATCATTCCTGAAGAT
CACCGTTCCTTCCTGCCGTAAGGGTTGCATTCTATTGGGACAGGTGGTGGATCATATCGATTCCCTGATG
GAGGAGTGGTTCCCTGGCCTGTTGGAGATCGACATCTGTGGCGAGGGTGAGACCCTGCTGAAGAAGTGGG
CACTCTACAGTTTCAATGACGGCGAAGAACACCAGAAGATTCTGCTCGACGACCTCATGAAGAAGGCCGA
GGAGGGCGACCTGCTCGTGAACCCCGACCAGCCTAGGCTGACCATCCCCATCTCCCAGATTGCACCCGAC
CTTATCCTCGCTGACCTGCCTCGCAACATCATGCTGAACAATGACGAGCTGGAGTTTGAACAAGCACCCG
AGTTCCTGCTAGGCGACGGCTCTTTCGGTTCAGTTTACCGTGCTGCTTACGAGGGTGAAGAGGTTGCCGT
GAAGATTTTTAACAAGCACACTTCGCTCCGTCTGCTGCGTCAGGAGCTTGTGGTTCTCTGCCACCTGCAC
CACCCTTCCCTGATCTCCCTGCTGGCCGCCGGCATTAGGCCTCGCATGCTAGTGATGGAACTGGCCAGTA
AGGGTTCATTGGACCGCCTGCTGCAGCAGGACAAGGCTAGCCTGACCCGTACGCTCCAGCACCGTATCGC
CCTGCATGTGGCCGACGGACTGCGCTACTTGCACAGTGCCATGATCATTTATCGCGATCTGAAGCCTCAT
AATGTTCTTCTGTTCACGCTCTACCCAAACGCAGCTATCATTGCCAAAATTGCCGATTACGGCATAGCCC
AGTACTGCTGTCGTATGGGTATCAAGACTAGCGAGGGTACACCTGGGTTCCGCGCTCCCGAAGTCGCACG
CGGGAACGTGATCTACAACCAGCAGGCCGACGTGTACTCGTTTGGCCTGCTCCTGTATGACATTCTCACT
ACCGGAGGCCGGATTGTGGAGGGCCTGAAATTTCCCAACGAGTTCGACGAGCTGGAGATCCAGGGCAAGC
TGCCTGACCCCGTGAAGGAGTACGGTTGTGCACCCTGGCCTATGGTGGAGAAGCTCATTAAGCAGTGTCT
GAAGGAGAACCCTCAGGAACGCCCCACAAGCGCCCAGGTGTTCGACATTCTAAACTCTGCAGAGTTAGTG
TGTCTGACTAGGCGTATCTTACTCCCGAAGAACGTGATCGTTGAGTGCATGGTGGCAACGCACCACAACT
CGCGTAACGCTAGCATCTGGTTAGGATGTGGGCATACCGATCGTGGCCAGCTGAGTTTCCTCGACCTCAA
CACCGAGGGGTATACTAGCGAGGAGGTCGCTGATTCACGCATTCTGTGCCTCGCCCTTGTCCATCTGCCT
GTTGAGAAAGAATCGTGGATTGTTAGTGGCACCCAGAGCGGGACCCTCCTCGTGATCAATACCGAAGACG
GGTAAAGCTTGCGGCCGCACTCGAGCACCACCACCACCACCACTAACCTAGGTAGCTGAGCGCATGCAAG
CTGATCCGGGTTATTAGTACATTTATTAAGCGCTAGATTCTGTGCGTTGTTGATTTACAGACAATTGTTG
TACGTATTTTAATAATTCATTAAATTTATAATCTTTAGGGTGGTATGTTAGAGCGAAAATCAAATGATTT
TCAGCGTCTTTATATCTGAATTTAAATATTAAATCCTCAATAGATTTGTAAAATAGGTTTCGATTAGTTT
CAAACAAGGGTTGTTTTTCCGAACCGATGGCTGGACTATCTAATGGATTTTCGCTCAACGCCACAAAACT
TGCCAAATCTTGTAGCAGCAATCTAGCTTTGTCGATATTCGTTTGTGTTTTGTTTTGTAATAAAGGTTCG
ACGTCGTTCAAAATATTATGCGCTTTTGTATTTCTTTCATCACTGTCGTTAGTGTACAATTGACTCGACG
TAAACACGTTAAATAGAGCTTGGACATATTTAACATCGGGCGTGTTAGCTTTATTAGGCCGATTATCGTC
GTCGTCCCAACCCTCGTCGTTAGAAGTTGCTTCCGAAGACGATTTTGCCATAGCCACACGACGCCTATTA
ATTGTGTCGGCTAACACGTCCGCGATCAAATTTGTAGTTGAGCTTTTTGGAATTATTTCTGATTGCGGGC
GTTTTTGGGCGGGTTTCAATCTAACTGTGCCCGATTTTAATTCAGACAACACGTTAGAAAGCGATGGTGC
AGGCGGTGGTAACATTTCAGACGGCAAATCTACTAATGGCGGCGGTGGTGGAGCTGATGATAAATCTACC
ATCGGTGGAGGCGCAGGCGGGGCTGGCGGCGGAGGCGGAGGCGGAGGTGGTGGCGGTGATGCAGACGGCG
GTTTAGGCTCAAATGTCTCTTTAGGCAACACAGTCGGCACCTCAACTATTGTACTGGTTTCGGGCGCCGT
TTTTGGTTTGACCGGTCTGAGACGAGTGCGATTTTTTTCGTTTCTAATAGCTTCCAACAATTGTTGTCTG
TCGTCTAAAGGTGCAGCGGGTTGAGGTTCCGTCGGCATTGGTGGAGCGGGCGGCAATTCAGACATCGATG
GTGGTGGTGGTGGTGGAGGCGCTGGAATGTTAGGCACGGGAGAAGGTGGTGGCGGCGGTGCCGCCGGTAT
AATTTGTTCTGGTTTAGTTTGTTCGCGCACGATTGTGGGCACCGGCGCAGGCGCCGCTGGCTGCACAACG
GAAGGTCGTCTGCTTCGAGGCAGCGCTTGGGGTGGTGGCAATTCAATATTATAATTGGAATACAAATCGT
AAAAATCTGCTATAAGCATTGTAATTTCGCTATCGTTTACCGTGCCGATATTTAACAACCGCTCAATGTA
AGCAATTGTATTGTAAAGAGATTGTCTCAAGCTCGGATCGATCCCGCACGCCGATAACAAGCCTTTTCAT
TTTTACTACAGCATTGTAGTGGCGAGACACTTCGCTGTCGTCGAGGTTTAAACGCTTCCTCGCTCACTGA
CTCGCTGCGCTCGGTCGTTCGGCTGCGGCGAGCGGTATCAGCTCACTCAAAGGCGGTAATACGGTTATCC
ACAGAATCAGGGGATAACGCAGGAAAGAACATGTGAGCAAAAGGCCAGCAAAAGGCCAGGAACCGTAAAA
AGGCCGCGTTGCTGGCGTTTTTCCATAGGCTCCGCCCCCCTGACGAGCATCACAAAAATCGACGCTCAAG
TCAGAGGTGGCGAAACCCGACAGGACTATAAAGATACCAGGCGTTTCCCCCTGGAAGCTCCCTCGTGCGC
TCTCCTGTTCCGACCCTGCCGCTTACCGGATACCTGTCCGCCTTTCTCCCTTCGGGAAGCGTGGCGCTTT
CTCATAGCTCACGCTGTAGGTATCTCAGTTCGGTGTAGGTCGTTCGCTCCAAGCTGGGCTGTGTGCACGA
ACCCCCCGTTCAGCCCGACCGCTGCGCCTTATCCGGTAACTATCGTCTTGAGTCCAACCCGGTAAGACAC
GACTTATCGCCACTGGCAGCAGCCACTGGTAACAGGATTAGCAGAGCGAGGTATGTAGGCGGTGCTACAG
AGTTCTTGAAGTGGTGGCCTAACTACGGCTACACTAGAAGGACAGTATTTGGTATCTGCGCTCTGCTGAA
GCCAGTTACCTTCGGAAAAAGAGTTGGTAGCTCTTGATCCGGCAAACAAACCACCGCTGGTAGCGGTGGT
TTTTTTGTTTGCAAGCAGCAGATTACGCGCAGAAAAAAAGGATCTCAAGAAGATCCTTTGATCTTTTCTA
CGGGGTCTGACGCTCAGTGGAACGAAAACTCACGTTAAGGGATTTTGGTCATGAGATTATCAAAAAGGAT
CTTCACCTAGATCCTTTTAAATTAAAAATGAAGTTTTAAATCAATCTAAAGTATATATGAGTAAACTTGG
TCTGACAGTTACCAATGCTTAATCAGTGAGGCACCTATCTCAGCGATCTGTCTATTTCGTTCATCCATAG
TTGCCTGACTCCCCGTCGTGTAGATAACTACGATACGGGAGGGCTTACCATCTGGCCCCAGTGCTGCAAT
GATACCGCGAGACCCACGCTCACCGGCTCCAGATTTATCAGCAATAAACCAGCCAGCCGGAAGGGCCGAG
CGCAGAAGTGGTCCTGCAACTTTATCCGCCTCCATCCAGTCTATTAATTGTTGCCGGGAAGCTAGAGTAA
GTAGTTCGCCAGTTAATAGTTTGCGCAACGTTGTTGCCATTGCTACAGGCATCGTGGTGTCACGCTCGTC
GTTTGGTATGGCTTCATTCAGCTCCGGTTCCCAACGATCAAGGCGAGTTACATGATCCCCCATGTTGTGC
AAAAAAGCGGTTAGCTCCTTCGGTCCTCCGATCGTTGTCAGAAGTAAGTTGGCCGCAGTGTTATCACTCA
TGGTTATGGCAGCACTGCATAATTCTCTTACTGTCATGCCATCCGTAAGATGCTTTTCTGTGACTGGTGA
GTACTCAACCAAGTCATTCTGAGAATAGTGTATGCGGCGACCGAGTTGCTCTTGCCCGGCGTCAATACGG
GATAATACCGCGCCACATAGCAGAACTTTAAAAGTGCTCATCATTGGAAAACGTTCTTCGGGGCGAAAAC
TCTCAAGGATCTTACCGCTGTTGAGATCCAGTTCGATGTAACCCACTCGTGCACCCAACTGATCTTCAGC
ATCTTTTACTTTCACCAGCGTTTCTGGGTGAGCAAAAACAGGAAGGCAAAATGCCGCAAAAAAGGGAATA
AGGGCGACACGGAAATGTTGAATACTCATACTCTTCCTTTTTCAATATTATTGAAGCATTTATCAGGGTT
ATTGTCTCATGAGCGGATACATATTTGAATGTATTTAGAAAAATAAACAAATAGGGGTTCCGCGCACATT
TCCCCGAAAAGTGCCACCTG
[124 nt withheld, positions 9611-9734]
C
[91 nt withheld, positions 9736-9826]
A
[49 nt withheld, positions 9828-9876]
CCTTTGACGTTGGAGTCCACGTTCTTT
[37 nt withheld, positions 9904-9940]
ACCCTATCTCGGTCTATTCTTTTGATTTATAAGGGATTTTGCCGATTTCGGCCTATTGGTTAAAAAATGA
GCTGATTTAACAAAAATTTAACGCGAATTTTAACAAAATATTAACGTTTACAATTTCCCATTCGCCATTC
AGGCTGCGCAACTGTTGGGAAGGGCGATCGGTGCGGGCCTCTTCGCTATTACGCCA
