>Addgene plasmid #40527 | pEMB018 / LRRK2_BC_1333_2232 | addgene partial sequence | sequence record 53795 | DSP2466Rev 5'-AATAACCCGGATCAGCTT-3'
GGTGGTGGTGGTGGTGCTCGAGTGCGGCCGCAAGCTTTACCCGTCTTCGGTATTGATCACGAGGAGGGTC
CCGCTCTGGGTGCCACTAACAATCCACGATTCTTTCTCAACAGGCAGATGGACAAGGGCGAGGCACAGAA
TGCGTGAATCAGCGACCTCCTCGCTAGTATACCCCTCGGTGTTGAGGTCGAGGAAACTCAGCTGGCCACG
ATCGGTATGCCCACATCCTAACCAGATGCTAGCGTTACGCGAGTTGTGGTGCGTTGCCACCATGCACTCA
ACGATCACGTTCTTCGGGAGTAAGATACGCCTAGTCAGACACACTAACTCTGCAGAGTTTAGAATGTCGA
ACACCTGGGCGCTTGTGGGGCGTTCCTGAGGGTTCTCCTTCAGACACTGCTTAATGAGCTTCTCCACCAT
AGGCCAGGGTGCACAACCGTACTCCTTCACGGGGTCAGGCAGCTTGCCCTGGATCTCCAGCTCGTCGAAC
TCGTTGGGAAATTTCAGGCCCTCCACAATCCGGCCTCCGGTAGTGAGAATGTCATACAGGAGCAGGCCAA
ACGAGTACACGTCGGCCTGCTGGTTGTAGATCACGTTCCCGCGTGCGACTTCGGGAGCGCGGAACCCAGG
TGTACCCTCGCTAGTCTTGATACCCATACGACAGCAGTACTGGGCTATGCCGTAATCGGCAATTTTGGCA
ATGATAGCTGCGTTTGGGTAGAGCGTGAACAGAAGAACATTATGAGGCTTCAGATCGCGATAAATGATCA
TGGCACTGTGCAAGTAGCGCAGTCCGTCGGCCACATGCAGGGCGATACGGTGCTGGAGCGTACGGGTCAG
GCTAGCCTTGTCCTGCTGCAGCA
