>Addgene plasmid #40527 | pEMB018 / LRRK2_BC_1333_2232 | addgene partial sequence | sequence record 54283 | DSP2466For 5'-GAATTTCGTCGACAGATC-3'
TCTCGCAATAAATAAGTATTTTACTGTTTTCGTAACAGTTTTGTAATAAAAAAACCTATAAATATAGGAT
CTATGCACCACCATCACCACCATCACCACTTGGTGCCCCGCGGATCCAATCGCATGAAGCTGATGATCGT
CGGGAACACCGGTTCTGGAAAGACAACCCTCTTGCAGCAGCTTATGAAGACTAAGAAGTCCGACTTGGGG
ATGCAGAGCGCCACTGTGGGGATCGACGTGAAAGACTGGCCAATCCAAATCCGTGACAAGCGCAAGCGTG
ACTTAGTACTGAACGTGTGGGACTTTGCCGGCAGGGAAGAGTTCTACTCTACGCATCCTCACTTCATGAC
TCAGCGTGCCCTCTATCTGGCAGTTTACGACCTCTCAAAGGGCCAGGCTGAGGTGGACGCCATGAAACCC
TGGCTGTTTAACATCAAGGCTCGTGCTTCCAGCTCCCCTGTGATCTTAGTCGGGACACACTTGGATGTTT
CTGATGAGAAGCAGCGTAAGGCATGTATGAGTAAGATCACCAAAGAGCTGTTGAACAAACGCGGCTTTCC
CGCCATCCGTGATTACCACTTCGTCAACGCTACCGAGGAAAGCGACGCACTGGCCAAGTTACGTAAGACC
ATTATCAACGAAAGCCTGAACTTCAAAATTCGCGACCAGCTGGTGGTCGGACAGCTGATCCCCGACTGCT
ACGTGGAACTTGAGAAGATCATCCTGAGCGAGCGCAAGAATGTGCCTATCGAGTTTCCAGTGATCGATCG
CAAACGTCTCCTCCAGCTCGTGCGTGAGAATCAGCTGCAGCTCGACGAGAACGAGCTGCCTCATGCTGTG
CACTTCTTAC
